>Addgene plasmid #34467 | KHBD00345 | depositor partial sequence | sequence record 41034 | KHBD00345 sequence 2955 bps
ATGTCGGAAAACGCGAAAAACAATAGCTGCCTGCATTGCAGCGTATTCAGTACGAAATACCAGTACCAGG
AGATCTTCGATGAGTTTGGAATCGAACTGGGACTGCAGTCCCTGCTGTCCAGGCATTACCAGCTCGAAGT
GTCGCCCGATCCGCAGAAGCAGCAACTCCTGTGCGAAGTGTGTGTCACCAATCTCATTCGCCTCTTTGAC
ATCGATGAACTGGAAAGAGAACGGGAAGCTGCGAGGGATGCGGCCCAGGGCAAAGATTCCAAGGCAGAGG
AGGACCCCATTATTATTACCGAGGTCCAGGCAACTCCACCAGCTGCGAAACCAGCCAAGAAAACAGTGCC
TTCAAGGCCCCTGACTAAGGTTCTGCGACCAGTGCCCATTATTCCCACCCGGGAACCGAGTGCCCGGATA
AGGAATAGAGCGGCTGCTGCTTCCAATGTAACGCCTGATACATCTAGATCTCCAGAGCCACCAGAGACGC
CTTCCACCGAAGATGCTGTTTCCAAAAGTGAGCCAAAACTGGTTTCTAAAGTAGCAGATCAGGAACATTT
TAGTGTGCTTATACAAAATATTCTGGACGAAGAGGAAGCTGTTGTTGAGGATGAGACCGCAGTGAAAGAG
GAGTCCAGTGAAGCTGTCCAGGTCACAGAGGAAACAGAAGCCCCTGGCCAAATAGTCATCCTAAACAGCG
AGGCTGTGACAGACACCAATCCGGATGAGAATGTTTACATATACGAGCATGAGGATGTTATGGATCCAAA
TTTGGACAATGTTAAGGTAAAACCCATAAGTTGTTCGTCTAGATTGGTAGCTCAAGCTGAGGAAAGTCAA
AGCGATGATGACATCGACGAGGGAGAGACTAGCAATGTTGTTCTGTTTAACTTTGTGGACATCAAAGAGA
AGGATGAAGTTGATAATATTCCGGAGTACTTGGCCACCGTGGTGAAGACGAGCTTTGAAAAGCTGACATT
TCAGTGGTGCACTGTGTGCAAGCACTGCTCTCTGAAATGTCCCACATTCGAGAGCCTTTTTAGTCACTTG
TCAAAGGCACACAAAAGCCGGAGAGATGTCTACGAGTGTCCCATCGAAGGATGCAACAAGGAGTTGAAAG
GTCGCAAATTCCTAGCCATGCATCTTGTTTTGTTGCACGCGCCAGTGGCTGAAATTCCGATCTACGGCAG
CTGTCCGGAATGTAAATTGACGTTCTCCAACATTCTGCAGTACAACAAGCATTCTTGCGCGCATGTAATA
AAAAAGAAGCGAGGTTTTCGCTCTTATTGTGAAATGTGTTCGCTGGAGTTTCCTTCCTGGAAGCGTTTTA
ATTTCCACAGCCAGTTTCACTTAGAAAAGCACAGACCAAGAGCTTGCTTCGTCTGTGACTATGCCACCAC
GAACATAGATGAACTTTTTCAGCATTTAAATTATTCTCATGAGCCAGTGGGCACCTTATTCTGCGACCTT
TGCGACCGCACTTTCCGGGACCCCTCCGTTTTTATGGAGCACAATAAGTCGCATGCCAATGTTAGCAGCA
CGACCTACTCTTGCAGCGAATGTATGGCCAACTTTGAGTCGCGGGGCCGGCTAAATGGACACATGAGAGC
CATGCACGGCAGTGTAATAAGCTGTGAACTTTGTTCCCGGGAATTTGCCACCGAAGCTACTTACAATATT
CACATGAAGAAGCATCTGATCATCGAAAAAGATGTGCACGTGTGCAGCACCTGCGGTCTATTAAGTGATA
GCCGCGAAACCCTCCTAGCCCATGTAAATTCCGTGAAGACAGCCTGTTTTGGCTCGAAGATAGACGTGGA
ACTCCTACGGGATGCTTATGTGTGCGAGTACTGTTCCTCGTACTTCAAGGAAAAGGACTGTCTTCAAGCC
CATCGCGATTCCGGGGTACATAAAGATGGAGTGTTTTTGTGTCAGCCCTGCGGCAAAGAATTCCCACATA
TGAAACTTTATCGCCATCACCTGCGCAACTATCAACAACTTCGATCGGACTCAACACATCGCAGGCTAGA
AATATGTGTTTACTACATGTGCGACCAGGAAAACTGCACAGAGTCTTACGTGAACTGGAACTCCTTGTAC
ACACACAAGCGGCGCACACACGAATCCGCGAGCAAGCAGGCCGAGAAGAGTTCAAAGTCTGCCCAGGAAT
GGGTTTGCCAGTTTTGCTTAAAGGAATGCCGGTCAAAGATGTCCTTGTCTGTTCATGTGGCAAGGAGTCA
TAACAATGACAACGTCACTTGTCCGTTATGCAATTCTTCGTACAAAAGCCATGATGCTCTGGCCAAGCAC
CATGCCTATTGGCATGAACCAATAGAGTGTCCTGAGTGCTTTAAAATCGTCAAAAACCGACGAAATTATG
ACACTCATGTCAATGTGGTGCATTCGAATAAGAAGCGCTATTCCTGCAGTGTCTGTCAAAAGGGCTTTTA
TCACAAGAGTGAAATGGAAGCTCATCAAAAGCTTCATGGGCAGTCTTACAGCTGCGAACAGTGCAGTTTC
ACCACCAGGAACAAAAAGTCCCTTTCTGTTCATGTTCTTGGTCAGCACTACAAGCGATTCGCGTTCGAGT
GCAACGTGTGTAAAAAGAGGTTTGGACGCAGTCAAGGATTGAAGACGCACATGCAGCGAGCCCATGGTGA
TAAATACACGTGCCGCGACTATTTCGACGGCGGCTGTGGACGGACTTTTGTAAACAGTTCCCAGTTGAAT
GTGCATGTCCGAAAGATTCACGATGGCATCATTTTGCTCCAGGAGGATGTGGTTGAGGAGGACGAATACA
TCACCGATGATGCGCCATCCACATCTAAAAAGCGCCGCCTAAATGAAAATAATGAGTTTATAGAGGAAGC
AGATGGGGATGACATAGTGATGGAAGATGATGACGAGGAGGCGGACGATTTTATTGACGAGATACCAGAT
GAGGACACACAGAAT
