>Addgene plasmid #34467 | KHBD00345 | addgene partial sequence | sequence record 42543 | M13-Rev 5'-CAGGAAACAGCTATGACC-3'
TTATTTTGACTGATAGTGACCTGTTCGTTGCAACAAATTGATAAGCAATGCTTTCTTATAATGCCAACTT
TGTACAAGAAAGTTGGCAAATTCTGTGTGTCCTCATCTGGTATCTCGTCAATAAAATCGTCCGCCTCCTC
GTCATCATCTTCCATCACTATGTCATCCCCATCTGCTTCCTCTATAAACTCATTATTTTCATTTAGGCGG
CGCTTTTTAGATGTGGATGGCGCATCATCGGTGATGTATTCGTCCTCCTCAACCACATCCTCCTGGAGCA
AAATGATGCCATCGTGAATCTTTCGGACATGCACATTCAACTGGGAACTGTTTACAAAAGTCCGTCCACA
GCCGCCGTCGAAATAGTCGCGGCACGTGTATTTATCACCATGGGCTCGCTGCATGTGCGTCTTCAATCCT
TGACTGCGTCCAAACCTCTTTTTACACACGTTGCACTCGAACGCGAATCGCTTGTAGTGCTGACCAAGAA
CATGAACAGAAAGGGACTTTTTGTTCCTGGTGGTGAAACTGCACTGTTCGCAGCTGTAAGACTGCCCATG
AAGCTTTTGATGAGCTTCCATTTCACTCTTGTGATAAAAGCCCTTTTGACAGACACTGCAGGAATAGCGC
TTCTTATTCGAATGCACCACATTGACATGAGTGTCATAATTTCGTCGGTTTTTGACGATTTTAAAGCACT
CAGGACACTCTATTGGTTCATGCCAATAGGCATGGTGCTTGGCCAGAGCATCATGGCTTTTGTACGAAGA
