[The description below was written by a language model from this plasmid's Addgene catalogue record.]
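Description:
KHBD00345 is a Gateway entry-type clone built in the pDONR221 donor vector backbone, carrying the open reading frame of the Drosophila melanogaster gene CG18011 (FBgn0033491). The insert is recorded as 2955 bp in a backbone of about 2.5 kb once the donor cassette has been replaced. The plasmid is propagated in E. coli as a high-copy construct under kanamycin selection. No feature table accompanies the record, so individual elements such as the replication origin and the recombination sites are not itemised. A clone produced by Gateway recombination into pDONR221 would normally have the insert flanked by attL sites, with M13 forward and reverse primer sites on either side, and these primers are the ones listed for sequencing.

The backbone is a donor vector rather than an expression vector, so the record lists no promoter, tag or reporter for the ORF, and the plasmid is not meant to express the protein itself. It instead serves as a shuttle source: an LR recombination reaction can move the CG18011 coding sequence into any compatible Gateway destination vector, which then supplies the promoter and fusion partners. The depositor notes that ORFs in this collection were cloned open-ended, without a stop codon, which permits in-frame C-terminal fusions after transfer and also means the destination vector must provide translation termination. The clone belongs to a collection associated with work on automated screening of protein–DNA interactions at Drosophila regulatory elements. That context suggests use in assays testing whether fly proteins bind DNA, although the record does not describe the function of CG18011.
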