Addgene plasmid #34467: KHBD00345
Depositing lab: Bart Deplancke. Depositing organization: Swiss Federal Institute of Technology (EPFL). Publication: Automated protein-DNA interaction screening of Drosophila regulatory elements. Korneel Hens, Jean-Daniel Feuz, Alina Isakova, Antonina Lagovitina, Andreas Massouras, Julien Bryois, Patrick Callaerts, Susan E. Celniker, Bart Deplancke. Nat Methods. 2011 Oct 30;8(12):1065-70. 10.1038/nmeth.1763 PubMed 22037703.
Backbone
  Vector backbone: pDONR221
  Backbone manufacturer: Invitrogen
  Backbone size w/o insert (bp): 2536
  Vector type: Gateway Donor Vector
Growth in bacteria
  Bacterial resistance: Kanamycin, 50 μg/mL
  Growth temperature: 37°C
  Growth strain: DH5alpha
  Copy number: High Copy
Gene/Insert
  Gene/Insert name: CG18011 (alt names: FBgn0033491; CG18011)
  Species: D. melanogaster (fly)
  Insert size (bp): 2955
  Entrez Gene: CG18011 (a.k.a. Dmel_CG18011, CG17847, Dmel\CG18011)
  Cloning method: Gateway Cloning
  Sequencing primers: 5′ M13F; 3′ M13R
Terms and licenses: Academic/Nonprofit Terms; Industry Terms: Not Available to Industry
Depositor comments: Please note that the ORFs in this collection were cloned open-ended (without a stop codon).
How to cite: KHBD00345 was a gift from Bart Deplancke (Addgene plasmid # 34467 ; http://n2t.net/addgene:34467 ; RRID:Addgene_34467)
